>Addgene plasmid #53914 | IFNAR2_pCSdest | addgene partial sequence | sequence record 95374 | EBV-rev 5'-GTGGTTTGTCCAAACTCATC-3'
TACGACTCACTATAGTTCTAGAGGCTCGAGAGGATCACCACTTTGTACAAGAAAGCTGGGTTCTAATCAC
TGGGGCACAGGGATGCACGCTTGTAATCCCAGCTACTGGGGAAGCTTAGGCAGGACGACTGTTTGAGCTC
AGGAGTTTCAGACTGTAGTGCATTATGACTGCACCTGTGAATAGCCACTGCATTCCAGCCCTTAGTGAGA
CCTTGCCTCAAGACTTTGGGGAGGCTATTTCTTAAGCATATATAACCAATCCATTTCAGTGTCACTATGG
TGCTTGTCAAGACCAATGCTATCAAAAACACAGTAATTATTCCTCCTATTTTGGCAGATTCTGCTGATTC
TGATTCCTGGCCAGGTGGAAGGAGGGTGCATTTTAAGGGAGACTTTATTACTGCTTGCTCATCACTGTGC
TCTAAATAAACAGATACACAGTAGTTCGTGTTTGGAATTAACTTGTCAATGATATAGGTGAAATTTCCAC
TCATGTTTCCTTTTATTTCGGGTTTATGCTTCTTAACAATTCCCTCTGACTGTTCTTCAATGACGAGAGA
TAAATCAAACTGTAATTCTTCCTCAACAATAGATGGAAATTTCACCATCACATTAATGTGGTTGGTAAAA
CCAACAATCTCAAACTCTGGTGGTTCAAAAGACATGTCTATGGCCAGCCAGAAATTGTGTGAGCAACTGA
ACAACGTTGTGTTCCCGCTGAATCCTTCTAGGACGGTGACATAGGCCTCGTGTGTGCTTCTCCACTCATC
TGTGAGGTCACAAAATGATCTTGTGGTATTTGCACAGTTCTTAACCACCTTCAAATCTTCTGGTTTACTC
ATGATTGTATACAGCAATGTATAGTGAGTTGGTACAATGGAGTG
