[The description below was written by a language model from this plasmid's Addgene catalogue record.]
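Description:
IFNAR2_pCSdest is an expression plasmid carrying the human IFNAR2 coding sequence, which encodes subunit 2 of the type I interferon (alpha/beta) receptor, a gene located on chromosome 21. The insert was moved by Gateway recombination into pCSDest, a roughly 4.1 kb destination vector derived from the pCS2 family. The depositor's comment cites a cDNA clone accession as the apparent source of the insert, though the record does not give the insert size or mention any epitope tag or fusion partner. The plasmid is maintained in E. coli at high copy number under ampicillin selection. No feature table is supplied, so the origin of replication, the polyadenylation signal and the att recombination scars left by Gateway cloning are not documented here.

Two promoters are listed upstream of the insert, CMV and SP6, and they serve different purposes. The CMV promoter drives constitutive transcription by RNA polymerase II when the DNA is introduced into vertebrate cells, which matches the catalogue classification as a mammalian expression vector. The SP6 phage promoter allows in vitro synthesis of mRNA from the same template, the usual way such vectors are used to make transcripts for embryo microinjection. The associated publication is a survey of how expression of human chromosome 21 genes affects early zebrafish development, so this construct is evidently one member of a clone set built to overexpress individual chromosome 21 genes in embryos and score resulting phenotypes, work relevant to understanding gene dosage effects in trisomy 21.
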