Addgene plasmid #53914: IFNAR2_pCSdest
Depositing lab: Roger Reeves. Depositing organization: Johns Hopkins University and School of Medicine. Publication: Survey of Human Chromosome 21 Gene Expression Effects on Early Development in Danio rerio. Edie S, Zaghloul NA, Leitch CC, Klinedinst DK, Lebron J, Thole JF, McCallion AS, Katsanis N, Reeves RH. G3 (Bethesda). 2018 Jul 2;8(7):2215-2223. doi: 10.1534/g3.118.200144. PubMed 29760202.
Backbone
  Vector backbone: pCSDest
  Backbone manufacturer: Lawson Lab (Addgene Plasmid 22423)
  Backbone size w/o insert (bp): 4095
  Vector type: Mammalian Expression
Growth in bacteria
  Bacterial resistance: Ampicillin, 100 μg/mL
  Growth temperature: 37°C
  Growth strain: Top10
  Copy number: High Copy
Gene/Insert
  Gene/Insert name: IFNAR2
  Species: H. sapiens (human)
  Entrez Gene: IFNAR2 (a.k.a. IFN-R, IFN-alpha-REC, IFNABR, IFNARB, IMD45)
  Promoter: SP6 and CMV
  Cloning method: Gateway Cloning
  Sequencing primers: 5′ CMV-F; 3′ EBV-Rev
Terms and licenses: Academic/Nonprofit Terms; Industry Terms
Depositor comments: BC002793
How to cite: IFNAR2_pCSdest was a gift from Roger Reeves (Addgene plasmid # 53914 ; http://n2t.net/addgene:53914 ; RRID:Addgene_53914)
